>Addgene plasmid #148338 | pAc5.1B-EGFP-DmMextli_577-640_AB | depositor full sequence | sequence record 290786 | Full Sequence
CTTCAAGGAATTAATTCTATATTCTAAAAACACAAATGATACTTCTAAAAAAAATCATGAATGGCATCAA
CTCTGAATCAAATCTTTGCAGATGCACCTACTTCTCATTTCCACTGTCACATCATTTTTCCAGATCTCGC
TGCCTGTTATGTGGCCCACAAACCAAGACACGTTTTATGGCCATTAAAGCTGGCTGATCGTCGCCAAACA
CCAAATACATATCAATATGTACATTCGAGAAAGAAGCGATCAAAGAAGCGTCTTCGGGCGAGTAGGAGAA
TGCGGAGGAGAAGGAGAACGAGCTGATCTAGTATCTCTCCACAATCCAATGCCAACTGACCAACTGGCCA
TATTCGGAGCAATTTGAAGCCAATTTCCATCGCCTGGCGATCGCTCCATTCTTGGCTATATGTTTTTCAC
CGTTCCCGGGGCCATTTTCAAAGACTCGTCGGTAAGATAAGATTGTGTCACTCGCTGTCTCTCTTCATTT
GTCGAAGAATGCTGAGGAATTTCGCGATGACGTCGGCGAGTATTTTGAAGAATGAGAATAATTTGTATTT
ATACGAAAATCAGTTAGTGGAATTTTCTACAAAAACATGTTATCTATAGATAATTTTGTTGCAAAATATG
TTGACTATGACAAAGATTGTATGTATATACCTTTAATGTATTCTCATTTTCTTATGTATTTATAATGGCA
ATGATGATACTGATGATATTTTAAGATGATGCCAGACCACAGGCTGATTTCTGCGTCTTTTGCCGAACGC
AGTGCATGTGCGGTTGTTGTTTTTTGGAATAGTTTCAATTTTCGGACTGTCCGCTTTGATTTCAGTTTCT
TGGCTTATTCAAAAAGCAAAGTAAAGCCAAAAAAGCGAGATGGCAATACCAAATGCGGCAAAACGGTAGT
GGAAGGAAAGGGGTGCGGGGCAGCGGAAGGAAGGGTGGGGCGGGGCGTGGCGGGGTCTGTGGCTGGGCGC
GACGTCACCGACGTTGGAGCCACTCCTTTGACCATGTGTGCGTGTGTGTATTATTCGTGTCTCGCCACTC
GCCGGTTGTTTTTTTCTTTTTATCTCGCTCTCTCTAGCGCCATCTCGTACGCATGCTCAACGCACCGCAT
GTTGCCGTGTCCTTTATGCGTCATTTTGGCTCGAAATAGGCAATTATTTAAACAAAGATTAGTCAACGAA
AACGCTAAAATAAATAAGTCTACAATATGGTTACTTATTGCCATGTGTGTGCAGCCAACGATAGCAACAA
AAGCAACAACACAGTGGCTTTCCCTCTTTCACTTTTTGTTTGCAAGCGCGTGCGAGCAAGACGGCACGAC
CGGCAAACGCAATTACGCTGACAAAGAGCAGACGAAGTTTTGGCCGAAAAACATCAAGGCGCCTGATACG
AATGCATTTGCAATAACAATTGCGATATTTAATATTGTTTATGAAGCTGTTTGACTTCAAAACACACAAA
AAAAAAAATAAAACAAATTATTTGAAAGAGAATTAGGAATCGGACAGCTTATCGTTACGGGCTAACAGCA
CACCGAGACGAAATAGCTTACCTGACGTCACAGCCTCTGGAAGAACTGCCGCCAAGCAGAGAGAGAGAGA
AAAAGAGGGAGAGCAGCTTAGACCGCATGTGCTTGTGTGTGAGGCGTCTCTCTCTTCGTCTCCTGTTTGC
GCAAACGCATAGACTGCACTGAGAAAATCGATTACCTATTTTTTATGAATGAATATTTGCACTATTACTA
TTCAAAACTATTAAGATAGCAATCACATTCAATAGCCAAATACTATACCACCTGAGCGATGCAACGAAAT
GATCAATTTGAGCAAAAATGCTGCATATTTAGGACGGCATCATTATAGAAATGCTTCTTGCTGTGTACTT
TTCTCTCGTCTGGCAGCTGTTTCGCCGTTATTGTTAAAACCGGCTTAAGTTAGGTGTGTTTTCTACGACT
AGTGATGCCCCTACTAGAAGATGTGTGTTGCACAAATGTCCCTGAATAACCAATTTGAAGTGCAGATAGC
AGTAAACGTAAGCTAATATGAATATTATTTAACTGTAATGTTTTAATATCGCTGGACATTACTAATAAAC
CCACTATAAACACATGTACATATGTATGTTTTGGCATACAATGAGTAGTTGGGGAAAAAATGTGTAAAAG
CACCGTGACCATCACAGCATAAAGATAACCAGCTGAAGTATCGAATATGAGTAACCCCCAAATTGAATCA
CATGCCGCAACTGATAGGACCCATGGAAGTACACTCTTCATGGCGATATACAAGACACACACAAGCACGA
ACACCCAGTTGCGGAGGAAATTCTCCGTAAATGAAAACCCAATCGGCGAACAATTCATACCCATATATGG
TAAAAGTTTTGAACGCGACTTGAGAGCGGAGAGCATTGCGGCTGATAAGGTTTTAGCGCTAAGCGGGCTT
TATAAAACGGGCTGCGGGACCAGTTTTCATATCACTACCGTTTGAGTTCTTGTGCTGTGTGGATACTCCT
CCCGACACAAAGCCGCTCCATCAGCCAGCAGTCGTCTAATCCAGAGACCCCGGATCGGGGTACCAACATG
GTGAGCAAGGGCGAGGAGCTGTTCACCGGGGTGGTGCCCATCCTGGTCGAGCTGGACGGCGACGTAAACG
GCCACAAGTTCAGCGTGTCCGGCGAGGGCGAGGGCGATGCCACCTACGGCAAGCTGACCCTGAAGTTCAT
CTGCACCACCGGCAAGCTGCCCGTGCCCTGGCCCACCCTCGTGACCACCCTGACCTACGGCGTGCAGTGC
TTCAGCCGCTACCCCGACCACATGAAGCAGCACGACTTCTTCAAGTCCGCCATGCCCGAAGGCTACGTCC
AGGAGCGCACCATCTTCTTCAAGGACGACGGCAACTACAAGACCCGCGCCGAGGTGAAGTTCGAGGGCGA
CACCCTGGTGAACCGCATCGAGCTGAAGGGCATCGACTTCAAGGAGGACGGCAACATCCTGGGGCACAAG
CTGGAGTACAACTACAACAGCCACAACGTCTATATCATGGCCGACAAGCAGAAGAACGGCATCAAGGTGA
ACTTCAAGATCCGCCACAACATCGAGGACGGCAGCGTGCAGCTCGCCGACCACTACCAGCAGAACACCCC
CATCGGCGACGGCCCCGTGCTGCTGCCCGACAACCACTACCTGAGCACCCAGTCCGCCCTGAGCAAAGAC
CCCAACGAGAAGCGCGATCACATGGTCCTGCTGGAGTTCGTGACCGCCGCCGGGATCACTCTCGGCATGG
ACGAGCTGTACAAGCCAAGCTTGAATTCTTCTCGCGTTTCTTACGATATTGAACACTTGCTCTACTACTC
CATGAGTCCGCACTCGTGGACCCTGCCCACCGACTGGCAAAAGATGCAGGAGACAGCGCCCTCGATTCTG
CGCAACAAGGATCTGCAGGATGAGAGCCAGCGCTTCGATGGTGATAAGTATCTGGCCAGCATTAAGACGG
CCGCCAAGCGATAAGGGCCCGCGGTTCGAAGGTAAGCCTATCCCTAACCCTCTCCTCGGTCTCGATTCTA
CGCGTACCGGTCATCATCACCATCACCATTGAGTTTAAACCCGCTGATCAGCCTCGACTGTGCCTTCTAA
GGCCTGAGCTCGCTGATCAGCCTCGATCGAGGATCCAGACATGATAAGATACATTGATGAGTTTGGACAA
ACCACAACTAGAATGCAGTGAAAAAAATGCTTTATTTGTGAAATTTGTGATGCTATTGCTTTATTTGTAA
CCATTATAAGCTGCAATAAACAAGTTAACAACAACAATTGCATTCATTTTATGTTTCAGGTTCAGGGGGA
GGTGTGGGAGGTTTTTTAAAGCAAGTAAAACCTCTACAAATGTGGTATGGCTGATTATGATCAGTCGACC
GATGCCCTTGAGAGCCTTCAACCCAGTCAGCTCCTTCCGGTGGGCGCGGGGCATGACTATCGTCGCCGCA
CTTATGACTGTCTTCTTTATCATGCAACTCGTAGGACAGGTGCCGGCAGCGCTCTGGGTCATTTTCGGCG
AGGACCGCTTTCGCTGGAGCGCGACGATGATCGGCCTGTCGCTTGCGGTATTCGGAATCTTGCACGCCCT
CGCTCAAGCCTTCGTCACTGGTCCCGCCACCAAACGTTTCGGCGAGAAGCAGGCCATTATCGCCGGCATG
GCGGCCGACGCGCTGGGCTACGTCTTGCTGGCGTTCGCGACGCGAGGCTGGATGGCCTTCCCCATTATGA
TTCTTCTCGCTTCCGGCGGCATCGGGATGCCCGCGTTGCAGGCCATGCTGTCCAGGCAGGTAGATGACGA
CCATCAGGGACAGCTTCAAGGATCGCTCGCGGCTCTTACCAGCCAGCAAAAGGCCAGGAACCGTAAAAAG
GCCGCGTTGCTGGCGTTTTTCCATAGGCTCCGCCCCCCTGACGAGCATCACAAAAATCGACGCTCAAGTC
AGAGGTGGCGAAACCCGACAGGACTATAAAGATACCAGGCGTTTCCCCCTGGAAGCTCCCTCGTGCGCTC
TCCTGTTCCGACCCTGCCGCTTACCGGATACCTGTCCGCCTTTCTCCCTTCGGGAAGCGTGGCGCTTTCT
CAATGCTCACGCTGTAGGTATCTCAGTTCGGTGTAGGTCGTTCGCTCCAAGCTGGGCTGTGTGCACGAAC
CCCCCGTTCAGCCCGACCGCTGCGCCTTATCCGGTAACTATCGTCTTGAGTCCAACCCGGTAAGACACGA
CTTATCGCCACTGGCAGCAGCCACTGGTAACAGGATTAGCAGAGCGAGGTATGTAGGCGGTGCTACAGAG
TTCTTGAAGTGGTGGCCTAACTACGGCTACACTAGAAGGACAGTATTTGGTATCTGCGCTCTGCTGAAGC
CAGTTACCTTCGGAAAAAGAGTTGGTAGCTCTTGATCCGGCAAACAAACCACCGCTGGTAGCGGTGGTTT
TTTTGTTTGCAAGCAGCAGATTACGCGCAGAAAAAAAGGATCTCAAGAAGATCCTTTGATCTTTTCTACG
GGGTCTGACGCTCAGTGGAACGAAAACTCACGTTAAGGGATTTTGGTCATGAGATTATCAAAAAGGATCT
TCACCTAGATCCTTTTAAATTAAAAATGAAGTTTTAAATCAATCTAAAGTATATATGAGTAAACTTGGTC
TGACAGTTACCAATGCTTAATCAGTGAGGCACCTATCTCAGCGATCTGTCTATTTCGTTCATCCATAGTT
GCCTGACTCCCCGTCGTGTAGATAACTACGATACGGGAGGGCTTACCATCTGGCCCCAGTGCTGCAATGA
TACCGCGAGACCCACGCTCACCGGCTCCAGATTTATCAGCAATAAACCAGCCAGCCGGAAGGGCCGAGCG
CAGAAGTGGTCCTGCAACTTTATCCGCCTCCATCCAGTCTATTAATTGTTGCCGGGAAGCTAGAGTAAGT
AGTTCGCCAGTTAATAGTTTGCGCAACGTTGTTGCCATTGCTGCAGGCATCGTGGTGTCACGCTCGTCGT
TTGGTATGGCTTCATTCAGCTCCGGTTCCCAACGATCAAGGCGAGTTACATGATCCCCCATGTTGTGCAA
AAAAGCGGTTAGCTCCTTCGGTCCTCCGATCGTTGTCAGAAGTAAGTTGGCCGCAGTGTTATCACTCATG
GTTATGGCAGCACTGCATAATTCTCTTACTGTCATGCCATCCGTAAGATGCTTTTCTGTGACTGGTGAGT
ACTCAACCAAGTCATTCTGAGAATAGTGTATGCGGCGACCGAGTTGCTCTTGCCCGGCGTCAACACGGGA
TAATACCGCGCCACATAGCAGAACTTTAAAAGTGCTCATCATTGGAAAACGTTCTTCGGGGCGAAAACTC
TCAAGGATCTTACCGCTGTTGAGATCCAGTTCGATGTAACCCACTCGTGCACCCAACTGATCTTCAGCAT
CTTTTACTTTCACCAGCGTTTCTGGGTGAGCAAAAACAGGAAGGCAAAATGCCGCAAAAAAGGGAATAAG
GGCGACACGGAAATGTTGAATACTCATACTCTTCCTTTTTCAATATTATTGAAGCATTTATCAGGGTTAT
TGTCTCATGAGCGGATACATATTTGAATGTATTTAGAAAAATAAACAAATAGGGGTTCCGCGCACATTTC
CCCGAAAAGTGCCACCTGACGTCTAAGAAACCATTATTATCATGACATTAACCTATAAAAATAGGCGTAT
CACGAGGCCCTTTCGT
Features (pLannotate 1.2.2; 10 found; start..end, strand, type, name):
     56..2568    +  promoter       Ac5 promoter: Drosophila melanogaster actin 5C promoter
   2588..3304    +  CDS            EGFP: EGFP is a basic (constitutively fluorescent) green fluorescent protein published in 1996, derived from Aequorea victoria. It is reported to be a rapidly-maturing weak dimer with moderate acid sensitivity.
   3314..3511    +  CDS            mxt (fragment): MXT_DROME - Experimental evidence at protein level: Swiss-Prot protein existence level 1. Plays a role in promoting translation. From Drosophila melanogaster (Fruit fly).
   3531..3572    +  CDS            V5 tag: epitope tag from simian virus 5
   3672..3806    -  polyA_signal   SV40 poly(A) signal: SV40 polyadenylation signal
   3829..3913    -  CDS            large T antigen (fragment): large T antigen from SV40 (simian virus 40)
   3914..4384    +  CDS            TcR (fragment): tetracycline efflux protein; tet; confers resistance to tetracycline
   4428..5016    -  rep_origin     ori: high-copy-number ColE1/pMB1/pBR322/pUC origin of replication
   5187..6047    -  CDS            AmpR: β-lactamase; bla; confers resistance to ampicillin, carbenicillin, and related antibiotics
   6048..6152    -  promoter       AmpR promoter: bla
