[The description below was written by a language model from this plasmid's Addgene catalogue record and pLannotate feature annotations shown in this document.]
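Description:
pAc5.1B-EGFP-DmMextli_577-640_AB is a 6,246-nt insect expression plasmid. The catalogue lists its backbone as unknown, although the name and the annotated parts point to a pAc5.1-type vector. It is propagated in E. coli through a ColE1/pUC-type origin and selected with ampicillin via the β-lactamase gene and its bla promoter. The origin is annotated as a high-copy type, whereas the repository entry lists the plasmid as low copy. No marker for selection in insect cells is annotated, which is consistent with transient transfection. Short fragments of a tetracycline resistance gene and of SV40 large T antigen also appear in the annotation and look like non-functional remnants of the backbone.

The expression cassette is driven by the Drosophila melanogaster actin 5C (Ac5) promoter, a strong constitutive promoter commonly used in cultured fly cells. Downstream lies an EGFP coding sequence followed closely by a roughly 200-nt fragment of the Drosophila mxt (Mextli) gene corresponding to residues 577–640, so the fragment is expected to be made as an N-terminally EGFP-tagged fusion. A V5 epitope sequence from the vector follows the insert, but the record does not show whether it is translated or excluded by a stop codon. An SV40 polyadenylation signal follows the cassette. The meaning of the "AB" suffix is not stated, and no mutations are listed.

Mextli promotes translation, and the associated study examined how Mextli proteins bind eIF4E. The construct therefore fits expression of this tagged Mextli fragment in Drosophila cells for interaction or localisation experiments, though the stated purpose is simply insect expression of DmMextli 577–640.
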