Addgene plasmid #148338: pAc5.1B-EGFP-DmMextli_577-640_AB
Purpose: Insect Expression of DmMextli_577-640
Depositing lab: Elisa Izaurralde. Depositing organization: Max Planck Institute for Developmental Biology. Publication: Mextli proteins use both canonical bipartite and novel tripartite binding modes to form eIF4E complexes that display differential sensitivity to 4E-BP regulation. Peter D, Weber R, Kone C, Chung MY, Ebertsch L, Truffault V, Weichenrieder O, Igreja C, Izaurralde E. Genes Dev. 2015 Sep 1;29(17):1835-49. doi: 10.1101/gad.269068.115. Epub 2015 Aug 20. PubMed 26294658.
Backbone
  Vector backbone: Unknown
  Vector type: Insect Expression
Growth in bacteria
  Bacterial resistance: Ampicillin, 100 μg/mL
  Growth temperature: 37°C
  Growth strain: DH5alpha
  Copy number: Low Copy
Gene/Insert
  Gene/Insert name: DmMextli_577-640
  Species: D. melanogaster (fly)
  Entrez Gene: mxt (a.k.a. Dmel_CG2950, BcDNA:GH06479, CG2950, Dmel\CG2950, cg2950)
  Cloning method: Unknown
Terms and licenses: Academic/Nonprofit Terms; Industry Terms: Not Available to Industry
Depositor comments: sequence given by NCBI:NM_164598. Plasmids from this collection were made available to the research community and donated after the lab closed. Please note that the sequence provided by the depositing laboratory may be theoretical/predicted or based on Sanger sequencing results. There may be discrepancies between sequencing results obtained by Addgene and the depositor sequence. If an Addgene verified sequence is not available, please contact before placing your order to request that our lab fully sequence the plasmid.
How to cite: pAc5.1B-EGFP-DmMextli_577-640_AB was a gift from Elisa Izaurralde (Addgene plasmid # 148338 ; http://n2t.net/addgene:148338 ; RRID:Addgene_148338)
